>Addgene plasmid #99104 | pRRG820-estrella | addgene full sequence | sequence record 192162 | Addgene NGS Result
GATCTTCTTGAGATCCTTTTTTTCTGCGCGTAATCTGCTGCTTGCAAACAAAAAAACCACCGCTACCAGC
GGTGGTTTGTTTGCCGGATCAAGAGCTACCAACTCTTTTTCCGAAGGTAACTGGCTTCAGCAGAGCGCAG
ATACCAAATACTGTTCTTCTAGTGTAGCCGTAGTTAGGCCACCACTTCAAGAACTCTGTAGCACCGCCTA
CATACCTCGCTCTGCTAATCCTGTTACCAGTGGCTGCTGCCAGTGGCGATAAGTCGTGTCTTACCGGGTT
GGACTCAAGACGATAGTTACCGGATAAGGCGCAGCGGTCGGGCTGAACGGGGGGTTCGTGCACACAGCCC
AGCTTGGAGCGAACGACCTACACCGAACTGAGATACCTACAGCGTGAGCTATGAGAAAGCGCCACGCTTC
CCGAAGGGAGAAAGGCGGACAGGTATCCGGTAAGCGGCAGGGTCGGAACAGGAGAGCGCACGAGGGAGCT
TCCAGGGGGAAACGCCTGGTATCTTTATAGTCCTGTCGGGTTTCGCCACCTCTGACTTGAGCGTCGATTT
TTGTGATGCTCGTCAGGGGGGCGGAGCCTATGGAAAAACGCCAGCAACGCGGCCTTTTTACGGTTCCTGG
CCTTTTGCTGGCCTTTTGCTCACATGTTCTTTCCTGCGTTATCCCCTGATTCTGTGGATAACCGTATTAC
CGCCTTTGAGTGAGCTGATACCGCTCGCCGCAGCCGAACGACCGAGCGCAGCGAGTCAGTGAGCGAGGAA
GCACGCGTCAAAAAACCCCTCAAGACCCGTTTAGAGGCCCCAAGGGGTTATGCTAGGCGCGCCGGATCCT
AATACGACTCACTATAGGGAGATTTAGGTGACACTATAGAAGTGACCTTGAAGTCAATGGAACAGACGAG
AATTCTAGCTGAATGTTTTCTCTACAATTTAGTAATAGGAATAGAGAATTGAGAAACTTCGGAGTAAGCA
TCGTTTAGCAATAGTTTTGTAACGACATTTTCACCGTAAGTTAAACATTCGTATCGGTACGAACCGTAAT
AATATCGATTTTCGCAGCGGTTGGTTTGTGTCATGTTTTGAGGTATTTGACAAGCGAGTTCATCTTTATC
AATCTTTTTAAGCCGTTTTACACCTACAGATTCGATAGGCACCTTATCCTTACACAAGTATTGTAACACT
TTCTCGTAGATGTCAGATTGTAGACTCAAACTATTCGAACTAAAGTTTTTCATTATTTCAACGCTCACGT
CATATGCCCACTTTTCCGCATAATCACTTGACACAGTACATCTGCTGCTTTGGCCCATATCACAACCAGA
TTCATTAAACATCTTTACCGTTTGAATATCCTTAATTTTTATTACAACCTCTTAAATGTTATTCGTTTTT
CTGACGTTTCTCGCAAATTCAATGACGAATTCAAAGCTTTGAAACGATTCATTCAGCAAACGGTTTTTCG
TTTCAACACATAAACCTGTATAATTCTGGTCGCTCACTAATTCAAGGTCTCCCTTTAGTGAGGGTTAATT
CTCCCTATAGTGAGTCGTATTAGGATCCGGCGCGCCTAGCATAACCCCTTGGGGCCTCTAAACGGGTCTT
GAGGGGTTTTTTGACGCGTCGATTTCGGCCTATTGGTTAAAAAATGAGCTGATTTAACAAAAATTTAACG
CGAATTTTAACAAAATTCAGGGCGCAAGGGCTGCTAAAGGAAGCGGAACACGTAGAAAGCCAGTCCGCAG
AAACGGTGCTGACCCCGGATGAATGTCAGCTACTGGGCTATCTGGACAAGGGAAAACGCAAGCGCAAAGA
GAAAGCAGGTAGCTTGCAGTGGGCTTACATGGCGATAGCTAGACTGGGCGGTTTTATGGACAGCAAGCGA
ACCGGAATTGCCAGCTGGGGCGCCCTCTGGTAAGGTTGGGAAGCCCTGCAAAGTAAACTGGATGGCTTTC
TTGCCGCCAATGATCTGATGGCGCAGGGGATCAAGATCTGATCAAGAGACAGGATGAGGATCGTTTCGCA
TGATTGAACAAGATGGATTGCACGCAGGTTCTCCGGCCGCTTGGGTGGAGAGGCTATTCGGCTATGACTG
GGCACAACAGACAATCGGCTGCTCTGATGCCGCCGTGTTCCGGCTGTCAGCGCAGGGGCGCCCGGTTCTT
TTTGTCAAGACCGACCTGTCCGGTGCCCTGAATGAACTGCAGGACGAGGCAGCGCGGCTATCGTGGCTGG
CCACGACGGGCGTTCCTTGCGCAGCTGTGCTCGACGTTGTCACTGAAGCGGGAAGGGACTGGCTGCTATT
GGGCGAAGTGCCGGGGCAGGATCTCCTGTCATCCCACCTTGCTCCTGCCGAGAAAGTATCCATCATGGCT
GATGCAATGCGGCGGCTGCATACGCTTGATCCGGCTACCTGCCCATTCGACCACCAAGCGAAACATCGCA
TCGAGCGAGCACGTACTCGGATGGAAGCCGGTCTTGTCGATCAGGATGATCTGGACGAAGAGCATCAGGG
GCTCGCGCCAGCCGAACTGTTCGCCAGGCTCAAGGCGCGCATGCCCGACGGCGAGGATCTCGTCGTGACC
CATGGCGATGCCTGCTTGCCGAATATCATGGTGGAAAATGGCCGCTTTTCTGGATTCATCGACTGTGGCC
GGCTGGGTGTGGCGGACCGCTATCAGGACATAGCGTTGGCTACCCGTGATATTGCTGAAGAGCTTGGCGG
CGAATGGGCTGACCGCTTCCTCGTGCTTTACGGTATCGCCGCTCCCGATTCGCAGCGCATCGCCTTCTAT
CGCCTTCTTGACGAGTTCTTCTGAATTGAAAAAGGAAGAGTATGAGTATTCAACATTTCCGTGTCGCCCT
TATTCCCTTTTTTGCGGCATTTTGCCTTCCTGTTTTTGCTCACCCAGAAACGCTGGTGAAAGTAAAAGAT
GCTGAAGATCAGTTGGGTGCACGAGTGGGTTACATCGAACTGGATCTCAACAGCGGTAAGATCCTTGAGA
GTTTTCGCCCCGAAGAACGTTTTCCAATGATGAGCACTTTTAAAGTTCTGCTATGTGGCGCGGTATTATC
CCGTATTGACGCCGGGCAAGAGCAACTCGGTCGCCGCATACACTATTCTCAGAATGACTTGGTTGAGTAC
TCACCAGTCACAGAAAAGCATCTTACGGATGGCATGACAGTAAGAGAATTATGCAGTGCTGCCATAACCA
TGAGTGATAACACTGCGGCCAACTTACTTCTGACAACGATCGGAGGACCGAAGGAGCTAACCGCTTTTTT
GCACAACATGGGGGATCATGTAACTCGCCTTGATCGTTGGGAACCGGAGCTGAATGAAGCCATACCAAAC
GACGAGCGTGACACCACGATGCCTGTAGCAATGGCAACAACGTTGCGCAAACTATTAACTGGCGAACTAC
TTACTCTAGCTTCCCGGCAACAATTAATAGACTGGATGGAGGCGGATAAAGTTGCAGGACCACTTCTGCG
CTCGGCCCTTCCGGCTGGCTGGTTTATTGCTGATAAATCTGGAGCCGGTGAGCGTGGGTCTCGCGGTATC
ATTGCAGCACTGGGGCCAGATGGTAAGCCCTCCCGTATCGTAGTTATCTACACGACGGGGAGCCAGGCAA
CTATGGATGAACGAAATAGACAGATCGCTGAGATAGGTGCCTCACTGATTAAGCATTGGTAACTGTCAGA
CCAAGTTTACTCATATATACTTTAGATTGATTTAAAACTTCATTTTTAATTTAAAAGGATCTAGGTGAAG
ATCCTTTTTGATAATCTCATGACCAAAATCCCTTAACGTGAGTTTTCGTTCCACTGAGCGTCAGACCCCG
TAGAAAAGATCAAAG
Features (pLannotate 1.2.2; 12 found; start..end, strand, type, name):
      8..596     +  rep_origin     ori: high-copy-number ColE1/pMB1/pBR322/pUC origin of replication
    779..826     -  terminator     T7 terminator: transcription terminator for bacteriophage T7 RNA polymerase
    840..858     +  promoter       T7 promoter: promoter for bacteriophage T7 RNA polymerase
    862..880     +  promoter       SP6 promoter: promoter for bacteriophage SP6 RNA polymerase
   1522..1540    -  promoter       T3 promoter: promoter for bacteriophage T3 RNA polymerase
   1544..1562    -  promoter       T7 promoter: promoter for bacteriophage T7 RNA polymerase
   1576..1623    +  terminator     T7 terminator: transcription terminator for bacteriophage T7 RNA polymerase
   1630..1696    +  rep_origin     M13 ori (fragment): M13 bacteriophage origin of replication; arrow indicates direction of (+) strand synthesis
   1699..1998    +  CDS            tnpA (fragment): TN5P_ECOLX - Also known as tnp. Experimental evidence at protein level: Swiss-Prot protein existence level 1. Mediates transposition of transposon Tn5 by a 'cut and paste' mechanism. First, the monomeric transposase binds the 19 bp inverted DNA repeats flanking the transposon. Then, dimerization of the DNA- bound transposase creates a synaptic DNA complex. After nicking of the first DNA strand, excision of the transposon proceeds through a series of intermediates. The transposase then mediates the insertion of the transposon at a new site by strand transfer. The activity of the wild- type tran
   2030..2821    +  CDS            neo: KKA2_KLEPN - Also known as kan, nptII. Experimental evidence at protein level: Swiss-Prot protein existence level 1. Resistance to kanamycin, neomycin, paromomycin, ribostamycin, butirosin and gentamicin B. From Klebsiella pneumoniae.
   2825..2841    +  promoter       AmpR promoter (fragment): bla
   2842..3702    +  CDS            AmpR: β-lactamase; bla; confers resistance to ampicillin, carbenicillin, and related antibiotics
