[The description below was written by a language model from this plasmid's Addgene catalogue record and pLannotate feature annotations shown in this document.]
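Description:
pRRG820-estrella is a small, high-copy bacterial plasmid built on the pJC53.2 backbone, a T/A cloning vector designed for in vitro transcription of double-stranded RNA and of sense or antisense riboprobes. It carries a 623 bp fragment of the Schmidtea mediterranea (planarian) gene estrella, inserted at Eam1105I-generated T-overhang sites that were destroyed during cloning. The sequenced plasmid is 3,865 nt, consistent with the 3,240 bp backbone plus the insert. It is propagated in E. coli through a ColE1/pUC-type origin. Selection uses both ampicillin and kanamycin, provided by a β-lactamase (AmpR) gene and a neo/nptII gene. Short fragments annotated as an M13 origin and a Tn5 transposase appear to be remnants carried along with the resistance cassettes rather than functional parts.

The insert itself is not annotated in the feature table, but it occupies the gap between two convergent sets of phage promoters. On one side, T7 and SP6 promoters point inward, and on the other, T7 and T3 promoters point inward from the opposite strand. Each T7 terminator lies outside the promoter pair at the far end of the cassette, so it stops T7 transcription coming across the insert from the opposite T7 promoter. Because T7 promoters flank the fragment on both sides, T7 polymerase can transcribe both strands to produce dsRNA for RNA interference. SP6 or T3 polymerase alone transcribes a single strand, giving strand-specific probes for in situ hybridization. The record does not state which of these gives the antisense probe.

The depositor notes several mismatches between the insert and the GenBank reference sequence for estrella, and reports that these do not affect function. The construct comes from a functional genomics screen for regulators of planarian brain regeneration.
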