Addgene plasmid #99104: pRRG820-estrella
Purpose: dsRNA and riboprobe synthesis for Schmidtea mediterranea estrella
Depositing lab: Phillip Newmark. Depositing organization: University of Illinois at Urbana-Champaign. Publication: A functional genomics screen in planarians reveals regulators of whole-brain regeneration. Roberts-Galbraith RH, Brubacher JL, Newmark PA. Elife. 2016 Sep 9;5. pii: e17002. doi: 10.7554/eLife.17002. PubMed 27612384.
Backbone
  Vector backbone: pJC53.2
  Backbone manufacturer: Phillip Newmark (Addgene plasmid # 26536)
  Backbone size w/o insert (bp): 3240
  Vector type: T/A Cloning Vector for dsRNA generation and the generation of sense and anti-sense probes
Growth in bacteria
  Bacterial resistance: Ampicillin and Kanamycin, 100 & 50 μg/mL
  Growth temperature: 37°C
  Growth strain: DH5alpha
  Copy number: High Copy
Gene/Insert
  Gene/Insert name: estrella in situ probe (alt names: KY024338.1 (Genbank); dd_Smed_v6_1792_0_1)
  Species: Schmidtea mediterranea
  Insert size (bp): 623
  Cloning method: Restriction Enzyme; 5′ cloning site Eam1105I (destroyed during cloning); 3′ cloning site Eam1105I (destroyed during cloning)
  Sequencing primers: 5′ T3; 3′ Sp6
Terms and licenses: Academic/Nonprofit Terms; Industry Terms: Not Available to Industry
Depositor comments: Cloning primers: F-GAAGTCAATGGAACAGACGA, R-GAATTAGTGAGCGACCAGAA Note: The estrella insert contains several mismatches compared to KY024338.1. The depositor has confirmed this does not affect plasmid function.
How to cite: pRRG820-estrella was a gift from Phillip Newmark (Addgene plasmid # 99104 ; http://n2t.net/addgene:99104 ; RRID:Addgene_99104)
